Addgene plasmid #99685: pAAV-SCP1-dSa-VPR mini.
Purpose: Expresses dSa Cas9 fused to optimized combination of truncated activation domains from SCP1 promoter
Depositing lab: George Church. Depositing organization: Harvard Medical School. Publication: Rational design of a compact CRISPR-Cas9 activator for AAV-mediated delivery. Vora S, Cheng J, Xiao R, VanDusen NJ, Quintino L, Pu WT, Vandenberghe LH, Chavez A, Church G. bioRxiv 2018. 298620 10.1101/298620.
Backbone
  Vector backbone: pAAV (pUC f1)
  Vector type: AAV
Growth in bacteria
  Bacterial resistance: Ampicillin, 100 μg/mL
  Growth temperature: 30°C
  Growth strain: NEB Stable
  Copy number: High Copy
Gene/Insert
  Gene/Insert name: dCas9
  Species: Synthetic
  Mutation: dead Cas9
  Tag / fusion protein: VPR mini (C terminal on insert)
  Cloning method: Restriction Enzyme; 5′ cloning site unknown (unknown if destroyed); 3′ cloning site unknown (unknown if destroyed)
Terms and licenses: Academic/Nonprofit Terms; Industry Terms: Not Available to Industry
Depositor comments: Please visit https://doi.org/10.1101/298620 for bioRxiv preprint.
How to cite: pAAV-SCP1-dSa-VPR mini. was a gift from George Church (Addgene plasmid # 99685 ; http://n2t.net/addgene:99685 ; RRID:Addgene_99685)
