[The description below was written by a language model from this plasmid's Addgene catalogue record and pLannotate feature annotations shown in this document.]
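Description:
pAAV-SCP1-dSa-VPR mini. is an AAV transfer plasmid built on a pAAV (pUC f1) backbone and designed to deliver a compact CRISPR transcriptional activator within the limited packaging capacity of adeno-associated virus. It is propagated in bacteria through a high-copy ColE1/pUC-type origin and selected with ampicillin via the β-lactamase gene and its native promoter. The backbone also carries an f1 phage origin and small remnants of the pBR322 bom and rop regions. The expression cassette is flanked by AAV2 inverted terminal repeats, which direct replication and packaging of the intervening DNA into AAV particles. One ITR is annotated as full length, while the other is detected only as short fragments, which may reflect the difficulty of annotating or sequencing these repeats rather than a true deletion.

The payload is a nuclease-dead Staphylococcus aureus Cas9 (dSaCas9), an ortholog smaller than the commonly used S. pyogenes enzyme. It is followed by a bipartite nucleoplasmin nuclear localization signal and a C-terminal "VPR mini" activation module. The feature table identifies truncated pieces of the three VPR components in order: a VP16-derived repeat fragment, a portion of the human RELA/p65 activation domain, and a fragment of the Epstein-Barr virus Rta activation domain. According to the record, transcription is driven by the SCP1 promoter, a very short synthetic core promoter. It is not annotated in the feature table but presumably lies in the gap between the upstream ITR and the Cas9 coding sequence. A bovine growth hormone polyadenylation signal terminates the transcript. No guide RNA cassette is annotated, so a guide would need to be supplied separately. The construct is intended for AAV-mediated, programmable activation of target genes.
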