Features (pLannotate 1.2.2; 16 found; start..end, strand, type, name):
    113..162     +  misc_feature   bom (fragment): basis of mobility region from pBR322
    163..618     -  rep_origin     f1 ori (sequence partly withheld): f1 bacteriophage origin of replication; arrow indicates direction of (+) strand synthesis
    637..688     +  misc_feature   bom (fragment): basis of mobility region from pBR322
    693..833     -  repeat_region  AAV2 ITR: inverted terminal repeat of adeno-associated virus serotype 2 inverted
    992..4147    +  CDS            cas9: CAS9_STAAU - Experimental evidence at protein level: Swiss-Prot protein existence level 1. CRISPR (clustered regularly interspaced short palindromic repeat) is an adaptive immune system that provides protection against mobile genetic elements (viruses, transposable elements and conjugative plasmids). CRISPR clusters contain spacers, sequences complementary to antecedent mobile elements, and target invading nucleic acids. CRISPR clusters are transcribed and processed into CRISPR RNA (crRNA). In type II CRISPR systems correct processing of pre-crRNA requires a trans- encoded small RNA (tracrRNA)
   4148..4195    +  CDS            nucleoplasmin NLS: bipartite nuclear localization signal from nucleoplasmin
   4346..4362    +  CDS            VP96 (fragment): 6 tandem repeats of the minimal activation domain of herpes simplex virus VP16 (Cheng et al., 2013)
   4559..4939    +  CDS            RELA (fragment): TF65_HUMAN - Also known as NFKB3. Experimental evidence at protein level: Swiss-Prot protein existence level 1. NF-kappa-B is a pleiotropic transcription factor present in almost all cell types and is the endpoint of a series of signal transduction events that are initiated by a vast array of stimuli related to many biological processes such as inflammation, immunity, differentiation, cell growth, tumorigenesis and apoptosis. NF-kappa-B is a homo- or heterodimeric complex formed by the Rel-like domain- containing proteins RELA/p65, RELB, NFKB1/p105, NFKB1/p50, REL and NFKB2/p52. The heterodime
   4967..5164    +  CDS            Rta AD (fragment): transcriptional activation domain from the human herpesvirus 4 (Epstein-Barr virus) replication and transcription activator Rta/BRLF1 (Hardwick et al., 1992; Chavez et al., 2015)
   5198..5309    +  polyA_signal   bGH poly(A) signal: bovine growth hormone polyadenylation signal
   5453..5480    -  repeat_region  AAV2 ITR (fragment): inverted terminal repeat of adeno-associated virus serotype 2 inverted
   5509..5536    -  repeat_region  AAV2 ITR (fragment): inverted terminal repeat of adeno-associated virus serotype 2 inverted
   5609..6197    -  rep_origin     ori: high-copy-number ColE1/pMB1/pBR322/pUC origin of replication
   6368..7228    -  CDS            AmpR: β-lactamase; bla; confers resistance to ampicillin, carbenicillin, and related antibiotics
   7229..7333    -  promoter       AmpR promoter: bla
   7428..11      +  CDS            rop (fragment) (across the origin): Rop protein, which maintains plasmids at low copy number; rop
>Addgene plasmid #99685 | pAAV-SCP1-dSa-VPR mini. | addgene full sequence | sequence record 194598 | Addgene NGS Result
AAAACCTCTGACACATGCAGCTCCCGGAGACGGTCACAGCTTGTCTGTAAGCGGATGCCGGGAGCAGACA
AGCCCGTCAGGGCGCGTCAGCGGGTGTTGGCGGGTGTCGGGGCTGGCTTAACTATGCGGCATCAGAGCAG
ATTGTACTGAGAGTGCACCATAAAATTGTAAACGTTAATATTTTGTTAAAATTCGCGTTAAATTTTTGTT
AAATCAGCTCATTTTTTAACCAATAGACCGAAATCGGCAAAATCCCTTATAAATCAAAAGAATAGCCCGA
GATAGAGT
[37 nt withheld, positions 289-325]
AAAGAACGTGGACTCCAACGTCAAAGG
[141 nt withheld, positions 353-493]
G
[46 nt withheld, positions 495-540]
A
[95 nt withheld, positions 542-636]
TATGCGGTGTGAAATACCGCACAGATGCGTAAGGAGAAAATACCGCATCAGGCGCCCCTGCAGGCAGCTG
CGCGCTCGCTCGCTCACTGAGGCCGCCCGGGCAAAGCCCGGGCGTCGGGCGACCTTTGGTCGCCCGGCCT
CAGTGAGCGAGCGAGCGCGCAGAGAGGGAGTGGCCAACTCCATCACTAGGGGTTCCTGCGGCCGCCTCGA
GGTACTTATATAAGGGGGTGGGGGCGCGTTCGTCCTCAGTCGCGATCGAACACTCGAGCCGAGCAGACGT
GCCTACGGACCGACCGGTGCCACCATGGCCCCAAAGAAGAAGCGGAAGGTCGGTATCCACGGAGTCCCAG
CAGCCAAGCGGAACTACATCCTGGGCCTGGCCATCGGCATCACCAGCGTGGGCTACGGCATCATCGACTA
CGAGACACGGGACGTGATCGATGCCGGCGTGCGGCTGTTCAAAGAGGCCAACGTGGAAAACAACGAGGGC
AGGCGGAGCAAGAGAGGCGCCAGAAGGCTGAAGCGGCGGAGGCGGCATAGAATCCAGAGAGTGAAGAAGC
TGCTGTTCGACTACAACCTGCTGACCGACCACAGCGAGCTGAGCGGCATCAACCCCTACGAGGCCAGAGT
GAAGGGCCTGAGCCAGAAGCTGAGCGAGGAAGAGTTCTCTGCCGCCCTGCTGCACCTGGCCAAGAGAAGA
GGCGTGCACAACGTGAACGAGGTGGAAGAGGACACCGGCAACGAGCTGTCCACCAAAGAGCAGATCAGCC
GGAACAGCAAGGCCCTGGAAGAGAAATACGTGGCCGAACTGCAGCTGGAACGGCTGAAGAAAGACGGCGA
AGTGCGGGGCAGCATCAACAGATTCAAGACCAGCGACTACGTGAAAGAAGCCAAACAGCTGCTGAAGGTG
CAGAAGGCCTACCACCAGCTGGACCAGAGCTTCATCGACACCTACATCGACCTGCTGGAAACCCGGCGGA
CCTACTATGAGGGACCTGGCGAGGGCAGCCCCTTCGGCTGGAAGGACATCAAAGAATGGTACGAGATGCT
GATGGGCCACTGCACCTACTTCCCCGAGGAACTGCGGAGCGTGAAGTACGCCTACAACGCCGACCTGTAC
AACGCCCTGAACGACCTGAACAATCTCGTGATCACCAGGGACGAGAACGAGAAGCTGGAATATTACGAGA
AGTTCCAGATCATCGAGAACGTGTTCAAGCAGAAGAAGAAGCCCACCCTGAAGCAGATCGCCAAAGAAAT
CCTCGTGAACGAAGAGGATATTAAGGGCTACAGAGTGACCAGCACCGGCAAGCCCGAGTTCACCAACCTG
AAGGTGTACCACGACATCAAGGACATTACCGCCCGGAAAGAGATTATTGAGAACGCCGAGCTGCTGGATC
AGATTGCCAAGATCCTGACCATCTACCAGAGCAGCGAGGACATCCAGGAAGAACTGACCAATCTGAACTC
CGAGCTGACCCAGGAAGAGATCGAGCAGATCTCTAATCTGAAGGGCTATACCGGCACCCACAACCTGAGC
CTGAAGGCCATCAACCTGATCCTGGACGAGCTGTGGCACACCAACGACAACCAGATCGCTATCTTCAACC
GGCTGAAGCTGGTGCCCAAGAAGGTGGACCTGTCCCAGCAGAAAGAGATCCCCACCACCCTGGTGGACGA
CTTCATCCTGAGCCCCGTCGTGAAGAGAAGCTTCATCCAGAGCATCAAAGTGATCAACGCCATCATCAAG
AAGTACGGCCTGCCCAACGACATCATTATCGAGCTGGCCCGCGAGAAGAACTCCAAGGACGCCCAGAAAA
TGATCAACGAGATGCAGAAGCGGAACCGGCAGACCAACGAGCGGATCGAGGAAATCATCCGGACCACCGG
CAAAGAGAACGCCAAGTACCTGATCGAGAAGATCAAGCTGCACGACATGCAGGAAGGCAAGTGCCTGTAC
AGCCTGGAAGCCATCCCTCTGGAAGATCTGCTGAACAACCCCTTCAACTATGAGGTGGACCACATCATCC
CCAGAAGCGTGTCCTTCGACAACAGCTTCAACAACAAGGTGCTCGTGAAGCAGGAAGAAGCCAGCAAGAA
GGGCAACCGGACCCCATTCCAGTACCTGAGCAGCAGCGACAGCAAGATCAGCTACGAAACCTTCAAGAAG
CACATCCTGAATCTGGCCAAGGGCAAGGGCAGAATCAGCAAGACCAAGAAAGAGTATCTGCTGGAAGAAC
GGGACATCAACAGGTTCTCCGTGCAGAAAGACTTCATCAACCGGAACCTGGTGGATACCAGATACGCCAC
CAGAGGCCTGATGAACCTGCTGCGGAGCTACTTCAGAGTGAACAACCTGGACGTGAAAGTGAAGTCCATC
AATGGCGGCTTCACCAGCTTTCTGCGGCGGAAGTGGAAGTTTAAGAAAGAGCGGAACAAGGGGTACAAGC
ACCACGCCGAGGACGCCCTGATCATTGCCAACGCCGATTTCATCTTCAAAGAGTGGAAGAAACTGGACAA
GGCCAAAAAAGTGATGGAAAACCAGATGTTCGAGGAAAAGCAGGCCGAGAGCATGCCCGAGATCGAAACC
GAGCAGGAGTACAAAGAGATCTTCATCACCCCCCACCAGATCAAGCACATTAAGGACTTCAAGGACTACA
AGTACAGCCACCGGGTGGACAAGAAGCCTAATAGAGAGCTGATTAACGACACCCTGTACTCCACCCGGAA
GGACGACAAGGGCAACACCCTGATCGTGAACAATCTGAACGGCCTGTACGACAAGGACAATGACAAGCTG
AAAAAGCTGATCAACAAGAGCCCCGAAAAGCTGCTGATGTACCACCACGACCCCCAGACCTACCAGAAAC
TGAAGCTGATTATGGAACAGTACGGCGACGAGAAGAATCCCCTGTACAAGTACTACGAGGAAACCGGGAA
CTACCTGACCAAGTACTCCAAAAAGGACAACGGCCCCGTGATCAAGAAGATTAAGTATTACGGCAACAAA
CTGAACGCCCATCTGGACATCACCGACGACTACCCCAACAGCAGAAACAAGGTCGTGAAGCTGTCCCTGA
AGCCCTACAGATTCGACGTGTACCTGGACAATGGCGTGTACAAGTTCGTGACCGTGAAGAATCTGGATGT
GATCAAAAAAGAAAACTACTACGAAGTGAATAGCAAGTGCTATGAGGAAGCTAAGAAGCTGAAGAAGATC
AGCAACCAGGCCGAGTTTATCGCCTCCTTCTACAACAACGATCTGATCAAGATCAACGGCGAGCTGTATA
GAGTGATCGGCGTGAACAACGACCTGCTGAACCGGATCGAAGTGAACATGATCGACATCACCTACCGCGA
GTACCTGGAAAACATGAACGACAAGAGGCCCCCCAGGATCATTAAGACAATCGCCTCCAAGACCCAGAGC
ATTAAGAAGTACAGCACAGACATTCTGGGCAACCTGTATGAAGTGAAATCTAAGAAGCACCCTCAGATCA
TCAAAAAGGGCAAAAGGCCGGCGGCCACGAAAAAGGCCGGCCAGGCAAAAAAGAAAAAGGGATCCGAGGC
CAGCGGTTCCGGACGGGCTGACGCATTGGACGATTTTGATCTGGATATGCTGGGAAGTGACGCCCTCGAT
GATTTTGACCTTGACATGCTTGGTTCGGATGCCCTTGATGACTTTGACCTCGACATGCTCGGCAGTGACG
CCCTTGATGATTTCGACCTGGACATGCTGATTAACTCTAGAAGTTCCGGATCTCCGAAAAAGAAACGCAA
AGTTGGTTCGGGAGGTGGTTCGGGTGGCTCTGGATCAGTGCTGCCTCAGGCTCCTGCTCCTGCACCAGCT
CCAGCCATGGTGTCTGCACTGGCTCAGGCACCAGCACCCGTGCCTGTGCTGGCTCCTGGACCTCCACAGG
CTGTGGCTCCACCAGCCCCTAAACCTACACAGGCCGGCGAGGGCACACTGTCTGAAGCTCTGCTGCAGCT
GCAGTTCGACGACGAGGATCTGGGAGCCCTGCTGGGAAACAGCACCGATCCTGCCGTGTTCACCGACCTG
GCCAGCGTGGACAACAGCGAGTTCCAGCAGCTGCTGAACCAGGGCATCCCTGTGGCCCCTCACACCACCG
AGCCCATGCTGATGGAATACCCCGAGGCCATCACCCGGCTCGTGACAGGCGCTCAGAGGCCTCCTGATCC
AGCTCCTGCCCCTCTGGGAGCACCAGGCCTGCCTAATGGACTGCTGTCTGGCGACGAGGACTTCAGCTCT
ATCGCCGATATGGATTTCTCAGCCTTGCTGTCAGGCGGTGGTAGTGGTGGGAGCGGTAGTGACCTTTCCC
ATCCGCCCCCAAGGGGCCATCTGGATGAGCTGACAACCACACTTGAGTCCATGACCGAGGATCTGAACCT
GGACTCACCCCTGACCCCGGAATTGAACGAGATTCTGGATACCTTCCTGAACGACGAGTGCCTCTTGCAT
GCCATGCATATCAGCACAGGACTGTCCATCTTCGACACATCTCTGTTTTAGGAATTCCTAGAGCTCGCTG
ATCAGCCTCGACTGTGCCTTCTAGTTGCCAGCCATCTGTTGTTTGCCCCTCCCCCGTGCCTTCCTTGACC
CTGGAAGGTGCCACTCCCACTGTCCTTTCCTAATAAAATGAGGAAATTGCATCGCATTGTCTGAGTAGGT
GTCATTCTATTCTGGGGGGTGGGGTGGGGCAGGACAGCAAGGGGGAGGATTGGGAAGAGAATAGCAGGCA
TGCTGGGGAGCTAGAGGCCGCAGGAACCCCTAGTGATGGAGTTGGCCACTCCCTCTCTGCGCGCTCGCTC
GCTCACTGAGGCCGGGCGACCAAAGGTCGCCCGACGCCCGGGCGGCCTCAGTGAGCGAGCGAGCGCGCAG
CTGCCTGCAGGACATGTGAGCAAAAGGCCAGCAAAAGGCCAGGAACCGTAAAAAGGCCGCGTTGCTGGCG
TTTTTCCATAGGCTCCGCCCCCCTGACGAGCATCACAAAAATCGACGCTCAAGTCAGAGGTGGCGAAACC
CGACAGGACTATAAAGATACCAGGCGTTTCCCCCTGGAAGCTCCCTCGTGCGCTCTCCTGTTCCGACCCT
GCCGCTTACCGGATACCTGTCCGCCTTTCTCCCTTCGGGAAGCGTGGCGCTTTCTCATAGCTCACGCTGT
AGGTATCTCAGTTCGGTGTAGGTCGTTCGCTCCAAGCTGGGCTGTGTGCACGAACCCCCCGTTCAGCCCG
ACCGCTGCGCCTTATCCGGTAACTATCGTCTTGAGTCCAACCCGGTAAGACACGACTTATCGCCACTGGC
AGCAGCCACTGGTAACAGGATTAGCAGAGCGAGGTATGTAGGCGGTGCTACAGAGTTCTTGAAGTGGTGG
CCTAACTACGGCTACACTAGAAGAACAGTATTTGGTATCTGCGCTCTGCTGAAGCCAGTTACCTTCGGAA
AAAGAGTTGGTAGCTCTTGATCCGGCAAACAAACCACCGCTGGTAGCGGTGGTTTTTTTGTTTGCAAGCA
GCAGATTACGCGCAGAAAAAAAGGATCTCAAGAAGATCCTTTGATCTTTTCTACGGGGTCTGACGCTCAG
TGGAACGAAAACTCACGTTAAGGGATTTTGGTCATGAGATTATCAAAAAGGATCTTCACCTAGATCCTTT
TAAATTAAAAATGAAGTTTTAAATCAATCTAAAGTATATATGAGTAAACTTGGTCTGACAGTTACCAATG
CTTAATCAGTGAGGCACCTATCTCAGCGATCTGTCTATTTCGTTCATCCATAGTTGCCTGACTCCCCGTC
GTGTAGATAACTACGATACGGGAGGGCTTACCATCTGGCCCCAGTGCTGCAATGATACCGCGGCTTCCAC
GCTCACCGGCTCCAGATTTATCAGCAATAAACCAGCCAGCCGGAAGGGCCGAGCGCAGAAGTGGTCCTGC
AACTTTATCCGCCTCCATCCAGTCTATTAATTGTTGCCGGGAAGCTAGAGTAAGTAGTTCGCCAGTTAAT
AGTTTGCGCAACGTTGTTGCCATTGCTACAGGCATCGTGGTGTCACGCTCGTCGTTTGGTATGGCTTCAT
TCAGCTCCGGTTCCCAACGATCAAGGCGAGTTACATGATCCCCCATGTTGTGCAAAAAAGCGGTTAGCTC
CTTCGGTCCTCCGATCGTTGTCAGAAGTAAGTTGGCCGCAGTGTTATCACTCATGGTTATGGCAGCACTG
CATAATTCTCTTACTGTCATGCCATCCGTAAGATGCTTTTCTGTGACTGGTGAGTACTCAACCAAGTCAT
TCTGAGAATAGTGTATGCGGCGACCGAGTTGCTCTTGCCCGGCGTCAATACGGGATAATACCGCGCCACA
TAGCAGAACTTTAAAAGTGCTCATCATTGGAAAACGTTCTTCGGGGCGAAAACTCTCAAGGATCTTACCG
CTGTTGAGATCCAGTTCGATGTAACCCACTCGTGCACCCAACTGATCTTCAGCATCTTTTACTTTCACCA
GCGTTTCTGGGTGAGCAAAAACAGGAAGGCAAAATGCCGCAAAAAAGGGAATAAGGGCGACACGGAAATG
TTGAATACTCATACTCTTCCTTTTTCAATATTATTGAAGCATTTATCAGGGTTATTGTCTCATGAGCGGA
TACATATTTGAATGTATTTAGAAAAATAAACAAATAGGGGTTCCGCGCACATTTCCCCGAAAAGTGCCAC
CTGACGTCTAAGAAACCATTATTATCATGACATTAACCTATAAAAATAGGCGTATCACGAGGCCCTTTCG
TCTCGCGCGTTTCGGTGATGACGGTG
